>Addgene plasmid #127698 | pTRIPZ shcGAS-Mmu | addgene full sequence | sequence record 256941 | Addgene NGS Result
TGGAAGGGCTAATTCACTCCCAAAGAAGACAAGATATCCTTGATCTGTGGATCTACCACACACAAGGCTA
CTTCCCTGATTAGCAGAACTACACACCAGGGCCAGGGGTCAGATATCCACTGACCTTTGGATGGTGCTAC
AAGCTAGTACCAGTTGAGCCAGATAAGGTAGAAGAGGCCAATAAAGGAGAGAACACCAGCTTGTTACACC
CTGTGAGCCTGCATGGGATGGATGACCCGGAGAGAGAAGTGTTAGAGTGGAGGTTTGACAGCCGCCTAGC
ATTTCATCACGTGGCCCGAGAGCTGCATCCGGAGTACTTCAAGAACTGCTGATATCGAGCTTGCTACAAG
GGACTTTCCGCTGGGGACTTTCCAGGGAGGCGTGGCCTGGGCGGGACTGGGGAGTGGCGAGCCCTCAGAT
CCTGCATATAAGCAGCTGCTTTTTGCCTGTACTGGGTCTCTCTGGTTAGACCAGATCTGAGCCTGGGAGC
TCTCTGGCTAACTAGGGAACCCACTGCTTAAGCCTCAATAAAGCTTGCCTTGAGTGCTTCAAGTAGTGTG
TGCCCGTCTGTTGTGTGACTCTGGTAACTAGAGATCCCTCAGACCCTTTTAGTCAGTGTGGAAAATCTCT
AGCAGTGGCGCCCGAACAGGGACTTGAAAGCGAAAGGGAAACCAGAGGAGCTCTCTCGACGCAGGACTCG
GCTTGCTGAAGCGCGCACGGCAAGAGGCGAGGGGCGGCGACTGGTGAGTACGCCAAAAATTTTGACTAGC
GGAGGCTAGAAGGAGAGAGATGGGTGCGAGAGCGTCAGTATTAAGCGGGGGAGAATTAGATCGCGATGGG
AAAAAATTCGGTTAAGGCCAGGGGGAAAGAAAAAATATAAATTAAAACATATAGTATGGGCAAGCAGGGA
GCTAGAACGATTCGCAGTTAATCCTGGCCTGTTAGAAACATCAGAAGGCTGTAGACAAATACTGGGACAG
CTACAACCATCCCTTCAGACAGGATCAGAAGAACTTAGATCATTATATAATACAGTAGCAACCCTCTATT
GTGTGCATCAAAGGATAGAGATAAAAGACACCAAGGAAGCTTTAGACAAGATAGAGGAAGAGCAAAACAA
AAGTAAGACCACCGCACAGCAAGCGGCCGGCCGCTGATCTTCAGACCTGGAGGAGGAGATATGAGGGACA
ATTGGAGAAGTGAATTATATAAATATAAAGTAGTAAAAATTGAACCATTAGGAGTAGCACCCACCAAGGC
AAAGAGAAGAGTGGTGCAGAGAGAAAAAAGAGCAGTGGGAATAGGAGCTTTGTTCCTTGGGTTCTTGGGA
GCAGCAGGAAGCACTATGGGCGCAGCGTCAATGACGCTGACGGTACAGGCCAGACAATTATTGTCTGGTA
TAGTGCAGCAGCAGAACAATTTGCTGAGGGCTATTGAGGCGCAACAGCATCTGTTGCAACTCACAGTCTG
GGGCATCAAGCAGCTCCAGGCAAGAATCCTGGCTGTGGAAAGATACCTAAAGGATCAACAGCTCCTGGGG
ATTTGGGGTTGCTCTGGAAAACTCATTTGCACCACTGCTGTGCCTTGGAATGCTAGTTGGAGTAATAAAT
CTCTGGAACAGATTTGGAATCACACGACCTGGATGGAGTGGGACAGAGAAATTAACAATTACACAAGCTT
AATACACTCCTTAATTGAAGAATCGCAAAACCAGCAAGAAAAGAATGAACAAGAATTATTGGAATTAGAT
AAATGGGCAAGTTTGTGGAATTGGTTTAACATAACAAATTGGCTGTGGTATATAAAATTATTCATAATGA
TAGTAGGAGGCTTGGTAGGTTTAAGAATAGTTTTTGCTGTACTTTCTATAGTGAATAGAGTTAGGCAGGG
ATATTCACCATTATCGTTTCAGACCCACCTCCCAACCCCGAGGGGACCCGACAGGCCCGAAGGAATAGAA
GAAGAAGGTGGAGAGAGAGACAGAGACAGATCCATTCGATTAGTGAACGGATCGGCACTGCGTGCGCCAA
TTCTGCAGACAAATGGCAGTATTCATCCACAATTTTAAAAGAAAAGGGGGGATTGGGGGGTACAGTGCAG
GGGAAAGAATAGTAGACATAATAGCAACAGACATACAAACTAAAGAATTACAAAAACAAATTACAAAAAT
TCAAAATTTTCGGGTTTATTACAGGGACAGCAGAGATCCAGTTTGGTTAGTACCGGGCCCGCTCTAGTCC
GGAATCAGTCCTGCTCCTCGGCCACGAAGTGCACGCAGTTGCCGGCCGGGTCGCGCAGGGCGAACTCCCG
CCCCCACGGCTGCTCGCCGATCTCGGTCATGGCCGGCCCGGAGGCGTCCCGGAAGTTCGTGGACACGACC
TCCGACCACTCGGCGTACAGCTCGTCCAGGCCGCGCACCCACACCCAGGCCAGGGTGTTGTCCGGCACCA
CCTGGTCCTGGACCGCGCTGATGAACAGGGTCACGTCGTCCCGGACCACACCGGCGAAGTCGTCCTCCAC
GAAGTCCCGGGAGAACCCGAGCCGGTCGGTCCAGAACTCGACCGCTCCGGCGACGTCGCGCGCGGTGAGC
ACCGGAACGGCACTGGTCAACTTGGCCATGGTGGCCCTCCTATAGTGAGTCGTATTATACTATGCCGATA
TACTATGCCGATGATTAATTGTCAACACGTGCTGCAGGTCCGAGGTTCTAGACGAGTTTACTCCCTATCA
GTGATAGAGAACGATGTCGAGTTTACTCCCTATCAGTGATAGAGAACGTATGTCGAGTTTACTCCCTATC
AGTGATAGAGAACGTATGTCGAGTTTACTCCCTATCAGTGATAGAGAACGTATGTCGAGTTTATCCCTAT
CAGTGATAGAGAACGTATGTCGAGTTTACTCCCTATCAGTGATAGAGAACGTATGTCGAGGTAGGCGTGT
ACGGTGGGAGGCCTATATAAGCAGAGCTCGTTTAGTGAACCGTCAGATCGCACCGGTCGCCACCATGAGC
GAGCTGATCAAGGAGAACATGCACATGAAGCTGTACATGGAGGGCACCGTGAACAACCACCACTTCAAGT
GCACATCCGAGGGCGAAGGCAAGCCCTACGAGGGCACCCAGACCATGAAGATCAAGGTGGTCGAGGGCGG
CCCTCTCCCCTTCGCCTTCGACATCCTGGCTACCAGCTTCATGTACGGCAGCAAAGCCTTCATCAACCAC
ACCCAGGGCATCCCCGACTTCTTTAAGCAGTCCTTCCCTGAGGGCTTCACATGGGAGAGAATCACCACAT
ACGAAGACGGGGGCGTGCTGACCGCTACCCAGGACACCAGCTTCCAGAACGGCTGCATCATCTACAACGT
CAAGATCAACGGGGTGAACTTCCCATCCAACGGCCCTGTGATGCAGAAGAAAACACGCGGCTGGGAGGCC
AACACCGAGATGCTGTACCCCGCTGACGGCGGCCTGAGAGGCCACAGCCAGATGGCCCTGAAGCTCGTGG
GCGGGGGCTACCTGCACTGCTCCTTCAAGACCACATACAGATCCAAGAAACCCGCTAAGAACCTCAAGAT
GCCCGGCTTCCACTTCGTGGACCACAGACTGGAAAGAATCAAGGAGGCCGACAAAGAGACCTACGTCGAG
CAGCACGAGATGGCTGTGGCCAAGTACTGCGACCTCCCTAGCAAACTGGGGCACAGATAATCGATAGTTT
GTTTGAATGAGGCTTCAGTACTTTACAGAATCGTTGCCTGCACATCTTGGAAACACTTGCTGGGATTACT
TCTTCAGGTTAACCCAACAGAAGGCTCGAGAAGGTATATTGCTGTTGACAGTGAGCGAAGGATTGAGCTA
CAAGAATATTAGTGAAGCCACAGATGTAATATTCTTGTAGCTCAATCCTGTGCCTACTGCCTCGGAATTC
AAGGGGCTACTTTAGGAGCAATTATCTTGTTTACTAAAACTGAATACCTTGCTATCTCTTTGATACATTT
TTACAAAGCTGAATTAAAATGGTATAAATTAAATCACTTTTTTCAATTGGAAGACTAATGCGGCCGGCCA
TTACTCCGTCTCGTGTCTTGTTGCATATGTCTGCTGGTTTGTTTGATGTTGTTTGCGGGCGGGCCCTATA
GTGAGTCGTATTACCTAGGACGCGTGGCCTCCGCGCCGGGTTTTGGCGCCTCCCGCGGGCGCCCCCCTCC
TCACGGCGAGCGCTGCCACGTCAGACGAAGGGCGCAGCGAGCGTCCTGATCCTTCCGCCCGGACGCTCAG
GACAGCGGCCCGCTGCTCATAAGACTCGGCCTTAGAACCCCAGTATCAGCAGAAGGACATTTTAGGACGG
GACTTGGGTGACTCTAGGGCACTGGTTTTCTTTCCAGAGAGCGGAACAGGCGAGGAAAAGTAGTCCCTTC
TCGGCGATTCTGCGGAGGGATCTCCGTGGGGCGGTGAACGCCGATGATTATATAAGGACGCGCCGGGTGT
GGCACAGCTAGTTCCGTCGCAGCCGGGATTTGGGTCGCGGTTCTTGTTTGTGGATCGCTGTGATCGTCAC
TTGGTGAGTAGCGGGCTGCTGGGCTGGCCGGGGCTTTCGTGGCCGCCGGGCCGCTCGGTGGGACGGAAGC
GTGTGGAGAGACCGCCAAGGGCTGTAGTCTGGGTCCGCGAGCAAGGTTGCCCTGAACTGGGGGTTGGGGG
GAGCGCAGCAAAATGGCGGCTGTTCCCGAGTCTTGAATGGAAGACGCTTGTGAGGCGGGCTGTGAGGTCG
TTGAAACAAGGTGGGGGGCATGGTGGGCGGCAAGAACCCAAGGTCTTGAGGCCTTCGCTAATGCGGGAAA
GCTCTTATTCGGGTGAGATGGGCTGGGGCACCATCTGGGGACCCTGACGTGAAGTTTGTCACTGACTGGA
GAACTCGGTTTGTCGTCTGTTGCGGGGGCGGCAGTTATGGCGGTGCCGTTGGGCAGTGCACCCGTACCTT
TGGGAGCGCGCGCCCTCGTCGTGTCGTGACGTCACCCGTTCTGTTGGCTTATAATGCAGGGTGGGGCCAC
CTGCCGGTAGGTGTGCGGTAGGCTTTTCTCCGTCGCAGGACGCAGGGTTCGGGCCTAGGGTAGGCTCTCC
TGAATCGACAGGCGCCGGACCTCTGGTGAGGGGAGGGATAAGTGAGGCGTCAGTTTCTTTGGTCGGTTTT
ATGTACCTATCTTCTTAAGTAGCTGAAGCTCCGGTTTTGAACTATGCGCTCGGGGTTGGCGAGTGTGTTT
TGTGAAGTTTTTTAGGCACCTTTTGAAATGTAATCATTTGGGTCAATATGTAATTTTCAGTGTTAGACTA
GTAAATTGTCCGCTAAATTCTGGCCGTTTTTGGCTTTTTTGTTAGACGCTAGCGGATCCATAACTTCGTA
TAGTATACATTATACGAAGTTATGCCACCATGTCTAGGCTGGACAAGAGCAAAGTCATAAACGGAGCTCT
GGAATTACTCAATGGTGTCGGTATCGAAGGCCTGACGACAAGGAAACTCGCTCAAAAGCTGGGAGTTGAG
CAGCCTACCCTGTACTGGCACGTGAAGAACAAGCGGGCCCTGCTCGATGCCCTGCCAATCGAGATGCTGG
ACAGGCATCATACCCACTTCTGCCCCCTGGAAGGCGAGTCATGGCAAGACTTTCTGCGGAACAACGCCAA
GTCATACCGCTGTGCTCTCCTCTCACATCGCGACGGGGCTAAAGTGCATCTCGGCACCCGCCCAACAGAG
AAACAGTACGAAACCCTGGAAAATCAGCTCGCGTTCCTGTGTCAGCAAGGCTTCTCCCTGGAGAACGCAC
TGTACGCTCTGTCCGCCGTGGGCCACTTTACACTGGGCTGCGTATTGGAGGAACAGGAGCATCAAGTAGC
AAAAGAGGAAAGAGAGACACCTACCACCGATTCTATGCCCCCACTTCTGAGACAAGCAATTGAGCTGTTC
GACCGGCAGGGAGCCGAACCTGCCTTCCTTTTCGGCCTGGAACTAATCATATGTGGCCTGGAGAAACAGC
TAAAGTGCGAAAGCGGCGGGCCGACCGACGCCCTTGACGATTTTGACTTAGACATGCTCCCAGCCGATGC
CCTTGACGATTTTGACCTTGACATGCTCCCCGGGTAAATAACTTCGTATAGTATACATTATACGAAGTTA
TGGATCCGCGGCCGCAAATTCCGCCCCTCTCCCTCCCCCCCCCCTAACGTTACTGGCCGAAGCCGCTTGG
AATAAGGCCGGTGTGCGTTTGTCTATATGTTATTTTCCACCATATTGCCGTCTTTTGGCAATGTGAGGGC
CCGGAAACCTGGCCCTGTCTTCTTGACGAGCATTCCTAGGGGTCTTTCCCCTCTCGCCAAAGGAATGCAA
GGTCTGTTGAATGTCGTGAAGGAAGCAGTTCCTCTGGAAGCTTCTTGAAGACAAACAACGTCTGTAGCGA
CCCTTTGCAGGCAGCGGAACCCCCCACCTGGCGACAGGTGCCTCTGCGGCCAAAAGCCACGTGTATAAGA
TACACCTGCAAAGGCGGCACAACCCCAGTGCCACGTTGTGAGTTGGATAGTTGTGGAAAGAGTCAAATGG
CTCTCCTCAAGCGTATTCAACAAGGGGCTGAAGGATGCCCAGAAGGTACCCCATTGTATGGGATCTGATC
TGGGGCCTCGGTGCACATGCTTTACATGTGTTTAGTCGAGGTTAAAAAAACGTCTAGGCCCCCCGAACCA
CGGGGACGTGGTTTTCCTTTGAAAAACACGATAATACCATGGCCACCGAGTACAAGCCCACGGTGCGCCT
CGCCACCCGCGACGACGTCCCCCGGGCCGTACGCACCCTCGCCGCCGCGTTCGCCGACTACCCCGCCACG
CGCCACACCGTCGACCCGGACCGCCACATCGAGCGGGTCACCGAGCTGCAAGAACTCTTCCTCACGCGCG
TCGGGCTCGACATCGGCAAGGTGTGGGTCGCGGACGACGGCGCCGCGGTGGCGGTCTGGACCACGCCGGA
GAGCGTCGAAGCGGGGGCGGTGTTCGCCGAGATCGGCTCGCGCATGGCCGAGTTGAGCGGTTCCCGGCTG
GCCGCGCAGCAACAGATGGAAGGCCTCCTGGCGCCGCACCGGCCCAAGGAGCCCGCGTGGTTCCTGGCCA
CCGTCGGCGTCTCGCCCGACCACCAGGGCAAGGGTCTGGGCAGCGCCGTCGTGCTCCCCGGAGTGGAGGC
GGCCGAGCGCGCTGGGGTGCCCGCCTTCCTGGAGACCTCCGCGCCCCGCAACCTCCCCTTCTACGAGCGG
CTCGGCTTCACCGTCACCGCCGACGTCGAGGTGCCCGAAGGACCGCGCACCTGGTGCATGACCCGCAAGC
CCGGTGCCTGAGTTCGCGTCTGGAACAATCAACCTCTGGATTACAAAATTTGTGAAAGATTGACTGGTAT
TCTTAACTATGTTGCTCCTTTTACGCTATGTGGATACGCTGCTTTAATGCCTTTGTATCATGCTATTGCT
TCCCGTATGGCTTTCATTTTCTCCTCCTTGTATAAATCCTGGTTGCTGTCTCTTTATGAGGAGTTGTGGC
CCGTTGTCAGGCAACGTGGCGTGGTGTGCACTGTGTTTGCTGACGCAACCCCCACTGGTTGGGGCATTGC
CACCACCTGTCAGCTCCTTTCCGGGACTTTCGCTTTCCCCCTCCCTATTGCCACGGCGGAACTCATCGCC
GCCTGCCTTGCCCGCTGCTGGACAGGGGCTCGGCTGTTGGGCACTGACAATTCCGTGGTGTTGTCGGGGA
AGCTGACGTCCTTTCCATGGCTGCTCGCCTGTGTTGCCACCTGGATTCTGCGCGGGACGTCCTTCTGCTA
CGTCCCTTCGGCCCTCAATCCAGCGGACCTTCCTTCCCGCGGCCTGCTGCCGGCTCTGCGGCCTCTTCCG
CGTCTTCGCCTTCGCCCTCAGACGAGTCGGATCTCCCTTTGGGCCGCCTCCCCGCCTGGAATTAATTCTG
CAGTCGAGACCTAGAAAAACATGGAGCAATCACAAGTAGCAATACAGCAGCTACCAATGCTGATTGTGCC
TGGCTAGAAGCACAAGAGGAGGAGGAGGTGGGTTTTCCAGTCACACCTCAGGTACCTTTAAGACCAATGA
CTTACAAGGCAGCTGTAGATCTTAGCCACTTTTTAAAAGAAAAGAGGGGACTGGAAGGGCTAATTCACTC
CCAACGAAGACAAGATCTGCTTTTTGCTTGTACTGGGTCTCTCTGGTTAGACCAGATCTGAGCCTGGGAG
CTCTCTGGCTAACTAGGGAACCCACTGCTTAAGCCTCAATAAAGCTTGCCTTGAGTGCTTCAAGTAGTGT
GTGCCCGTCTGTTGTGTGACTCTGGTAACTAGAGATCCCTCAGACCCTTTTAGTCAGTGTGGAAAATCTC
TAGCAGTAGTAGTTCATGTCATCTTATTATTCAGTATTTATAACTTGCAAAGAAATGAATATCAGAGAGT
GAGAGGCCTTGACATTGTTTAAACCCGCTGATCAGCCTCGACTGTGCCTTCTAGTTGCCAGCCATCTGTT
GTTTGCCCCTCCCCCGTGCCTTCCTTGACCCTGGAAGGTGCCACTCCCACTGTCCTTTCCTAATAAAATG
AGGAAATTGCATCGCATTGTCTGAGTAGGTGTCATTCTATTCTGGGGGGTGGGGTGGGGCAGGACAGCAA
GGGGGAGGATTGGGAAGACAATAGCAGGCATGCTGGGGATGCGGTGGGCTCTATGGCTTCTGAGGCGGAA
AGAACCAGCTGGGGCTCTAGGGGGTATCCCC
[124 nt withheld, positions 8782-8905]
C
[91 nt withheld, positions 8907-8997]
A
[49 nt withheld, positions 8999-9047]
CCTTTGACGTTGGAGTCCACGTTCTTT
[37 nt withheld, positions 9075-9111]
ACCCTATCTCGGTCTATTCTTTTGATTTATAAGGGATTTTGCCGATTTCGGCCTATTGGTTAAAAAATGA
GCTGATTTAACAAAAATTTAACGCGAATTAATTCTGTGGAATGTGTGTCAGTTAGGGTGTGGAAAGTCCC
CAGGCTCCCCAGCAGGCAGAAGTATGCAAAGCATGCATCTCAATTAGTCAGCAACCAGGTGTGGAAAGTC
CCCAGGCTCCCCAGCAGGCAGAAGTATGCAAAGCATGCATCTCAATTAGTCAGCAACCATAGTCCCGCCC
CTAACTCCGCCCATCCCGCCCCTAACTCCGCCCAGTTCCGCCCATTCTCCGCCCCATGGCTGACTAATTT
TTTTTATTTATGCAGAGGCCGAGGCCGCCTCTGCCTCTGAGCTATTCCAGAAGTAGTGAGGAGGCTTTTT
TGGAGGCCTAGGCTTTTGCAAAAAGCTCCCGGGAGCTTGTATATCCATTTTCGGATCTGATCAGCACGTG
ATGAAAAAGCCTGAACTCACCGCGACGTCTGTCGAGAAGTTTCTGATCGAAAAGTTCGACAGCGTCTCCG
ACCTGATGCAGCTCTCGGAGGGCGAAGAATCTCGTGCTTTCAGCTTCGATGTAGGAGGGCGTGGATATGT
CCTGCGGGTAAATAGCTGCGCCGATGGTTTCTACAAAGATCGTTATGTTTATCGGCACTTTGCATCGGCC
GCGCTCCCGATTCCGGAAGTGCTTGACATTGGGGAATTAATTCAGCGAGAGCCTGACCTATTGCATCTCC
CGCCGTGCACAGGGTGTCACGTTGCAAGACCTGCCTGAAACCGAACTGCCCGCTGTTCTGCAGCCGGTCG
CGGAGGCCATGGATGCGATCGCTGCGGCCGATCTTAGCCAGACGAGCGGGTTCGGCCCATTCGGACCGCA
AGGAATCGGTCAATACACTACATGGCGTGATTTCATATGCGCGATTGCTGATCCCCATGTGTATCACTGG
CAAACTGTGATGGACGACACCGTCAGTGCGTCCGTCGCGCAGGCTCTCGATGAGCTGATGCTTTGGGCCG
AGGACTGCCCCGAAGTCCGGCACCTCGTGCACGCGGATTTCGGCTCCAACAATGTCCTGACGGACAATGG
CCGCATAACAGCGGTCATTGACTGGAGCGAGGCGATGTTCGGGGATTCCCAATACGAGGTCGCCAACATC
TTCTTCTGGAGGCCGTGGTTGGCTTGTATGGAGCAGCAGACGCGCTACTTCGAGCGGAGGCATCCGGAGC
TTGCAGGATCGCCGCGGCTCCGGGCGTATATGCTCCGCATTGGTCTTGACCAACTCTATCAGAGCTTGGT
TGACGGCAATTTCGATGATGCAGCTTGGGCGCAGGGTCGATGCGACGCAATCGTCCGATCCGGAGCCGGG
ACTGTCGGGCGTACACAAATCGCCCGCAGAAGCGCGGCCGTCTGGACCGATGGCTGTGTAGAAGTACTCG
CCGATAGTGGAAACCGACGCCCCAGCACTCGTCCGAGGGCAAAGGAATAGCACGTGCTACGAGATTTCGA
TTCCACCGCCGCCTTCTATGAAAGGTTGGGCTTCGGAATCGTTTTCCGGGACGCCGGCTGGATGATCCTC
CAGCGCGGGGATCTCATGCTGGAGTTCTTCGCCCACCCCAACTTGTTTATTGCAGCTTATAATGGTTACA
AATAAAGCAATAGCATCACAAATTTCACAAATAAAGCATTTTTTTCACTGCATTCTAGTTGTGGTTTGTC
CAAACTCATCAATGTATCTTATCATGTCTGTATACCGTCGACCTCTAGCTAGAGCTTGGCGTAATCATGG
TCATAGCTGTTTCCTGTGTGAAATTGTTATCCGCTCACAATTCCACACAACATACGAGCCGGAAGCATAA
AGTGTAAAGCCTGGGGTGCCTAATGAGTGAGCTAACTCACATTAATTGCGTTGCGCTCACTGCCCGCTTT
CCAGTCGGGAAACCTGTCGTGCCAGCTGCATTAATGAATCGGCCAACGCGCGGGGAGAGGCGGTTTGCGT
ATTGGGCGCTCTTCCGCTTCCTCGCTCACTGACTCGCTGCGCTCGGTCGTTCGGCTGCGGCGAGCGGTAT
CAGCTCACTCAAAGGCGGTAATACGGTTATCCACAGAATCAGGGGATAACGCAGGAAAGAACATGTGAGC
AAAAGGCCAGCAAAAGGCCAGGAACCGTAAAAAGGCCGCGTTGCTGGCGTTTTTCCATAGGCTCCGCCCC
CCTGACGAGCATCACAAAAATCGACGCTCAAGTCAGAGGTGGCGAAACCCGACAGGACTATAAAGATACC
AGGCGTTTCCCCCTGGAAGCTCCCTCGTGCGCTCTCCTGTTCCGACCCTGCCGCTTACCGGATACCTGTC
CGCCTTTCTCCCTTCGGGAAGCGTGGCGCTTTCTCATAGCTCACGCTGTAGGTATCTCAGTTCGGTGTAG
GTCGTTCGCTCCAAGCTGGGCTGTGTGCACGAACCCCCCGTTCAGCCCGACCGCTGCGCCTTATCCGGTA
ACTATCGTCTTGAGTCCAACCCGGTAAGACACGACTTATCGCCACTGGCAGCAGCCACTGGTAACAGGAT
TAGCAGAGCGAGGTATGTAGGCGGTGCTACAGAGTTCTTGAAGTGGTGGCCTAACTACGGCTACACTAGA
AGAACAGTATTTGGTATCTGCGCTCTGCTGAAGCCAGTTACCTTCGGAAAAAGAGTTGGTAGCTCTTGAT
CCGGCAAACAAACCACCGCTGGTAGCGGTGGTTTTTTTGTTTGCAAGCAGCAGATTACGCGCAGAAAAAA
AGGATCTCAAGAAGATCCTTTGATCTTTTCTACGGGGTCTGACGCTCAGTGGAACGAAAACTCACGTTAA
GGGATTTTGGTCATGAGATTATCAAAAAGGATCTTCACCTAGATCCTTTTAAATTAAAAATGAAGTTTTA
AATCAATCTAAAGTATATATGAGTAAACTTGGTCTGACAGTTACCAATGCTTAATCAGTGAGGCACCTAT
CTCAGCGATCTGTCTATTTCGTTCATCCATAGTTGCCTGACTCCCCGTCGTGTAGATAACTACGATACGG
GAGGGCTTACCATCTGGCCCCAGTGCTGCAATGATACCGCGAGACCCACGCTCACCGGCTCCAGATTTAT
CAGCAATAAACCAGCCAGCCGGAAGGGCCGAGCGCAGAAGTGGTCCTGCAACTTTATCCGCCTCCATCCA
GTCTATTAATTGTTGCCGGGAAGCTAGAGTAAGTAGTTCGCCAGTTAATAGTTTGCGCAACGTTGTTGCC
ATTGCTACAGGCATCGTGGTGTCACGCTCGTCGTTTGGTATGGCTTCATTCAGCTCCGGTTCCCAACGAT
CAAGGCGAGTTACATGATCCCCCATGTTGTGCAAAAAAGCGGTTAGCTCCTTCGGTCCTCCGATCGTTGT
CAGAAGTAAGTTGGCCGCAGTGTTATCACTCATGGTTATGGCAGCACTGCATAATTCTCTTACTGTCATG
CCATCCGTAAGATGCTTTTCTGTGACTGGTGAGTACTCAACCAAGTCATTCTGAGAATAGTGTATGCGGC
GACCGAGTTGCTCTTGCCCGGCGTCAATACGGGATAATACCGCGCCACATAGCAGAACTTTAAAAGTGCT
CATCATTGGAAAACGTTCTTCGGGGCGAAAACTCTCAAGGATCTTACCGCTGTTGAGATCCAGTTCGATG
TAACCCACTCGTGCACCCAACTGATCTTCAGCATCTTTTACTTTCACCAGCGTTTCTGGGTGAGCAAAAA
CAGGAAGGCAAAATGCCGCAAAAAAGGGAATAAGGGCGACACGGAAATGTTGAATACTCATACTCTTCCT
TTTTCAATATTATTGAAGCATTTATCAGGGTTATTGTCTCATGAGCGGATACATATTTGAATGTATTTAG
AAAAATAAACAAATAGGGGTTCCGCGCACATTTCCCCGAAAAGTGCCACCTGACGTCGACGGATCGGGAG
ATCAACTTGTTTATTGCAGCTTATAATGGTTACAAATAAAGCAATAGCATCACAAATTTCACAAATAAAG
CATTTTTTTCACTGCATTCTAGTTGTGGTTTGTCCAAACTCATCAATGTATCTTATCATGTCTGGATCAA
CTGGATAACTCAAGCTAACCAAAATCATCCCAAACTTCCCACCCCATACCCTATTACCACTGCCAATTAC
CTGTGGTTTCATTTACTCTAAACCTGTGATTCCTCTGAATTATTTTCATTTTAAAGAAATTGTATTTGTT
AAATATGTACTACAAACTTAGTAGT
Features (pLannotate 1.2.2; 38 found; start..end, strand, type, name):
    377..634     +  LTR            5' LTR (truncated): truncated 5' long terminal repeat (LTR) from HIV-1
    681..806     +  misc_feature   HIV-1 Ψ: packaging signal of human immunodeficiency virus type 1
    790..1128    +  CDS            HIV-1 gag (fragment): gag protein from human immunodeficiency virus 1; gag
   1303..1536    +  misc_feature   RRE: The Rev response element (RRE) of HIV-1 allows for Rev-dependent mRNA export from the nucleus to the cytoplasm.
   1913..2013    +  CDS            Rev (fragment): human immunodeficiency virus 1 (HIV-1) Rev protein; rev; enhances nuclear export of unspliced and incompletely spliced viral mRNAs
   2063..2180    +  misc_feature   cPPT/CTS: central polypurine tract and central termination sequence of HIV-1
   2245..2619    -  CDS            BleoR: antibiotic-binding protein; Sh ble from Streptoalloteichus hindustanus; confers resistance to bleomycin, phleomycin, and Zeocin™
   2639..2686    -  promoter       EM7 promoter: synthetic bacterial promoter&nbsp
   2713..2991    +  promoter       tight TRE promoter (fragment): Tet-responsive promoter PTight, consisting of seven tet operator sequences followed by the minimal CMV promoter
   3005..3697    +  CDS            TurboRFP: TurboRFP is a basic (constitutively fluorescent) orange fluorescent protein published in 2007, derived from Entacmaea quadricolor. It has low acid sensitivity.
   3713..3806    +  ncRNA          5' miR-30a: sequence upstream of the 71-nt precursor of the human miR-30a microRNA (Zeng et al., 2002) miRNA
   3918..4030    +  ncRNA          3' miR-30a: sequence downstream of the 71-nt precursor of the human miR-30a microRNA (Zeng et al., 2002) miRNA
   4125..4143    -  promoter       T7 promoter: promoter for bacteriophage T7 RNA polymerase
   4156..5367    +  promoter       UbC promoter: human ubiquitin C promoter
   5380..5413    +  protein_bind   loxP511: Cre-mediated recombination occurs in the 8-bp core sequence (GTATACAT). loxP511 sites are compatible with each other, but incompatible with wild-type loxP sites. Cre recombinase
   5420..6127    +  CDS            rtTA3: reverse tetracycline transactivator 3 activates expression from Tet-responsive promoters in the presence of doxycycline
   6128..6161    +  protein_bind   loxP511: Cre-mediated recombination occurs in the 8-bp core sequence (GTATACAT). loxP511 sites are compatible with each other, but incompatible with wild-type loxP sites. Cre recombinase
   6184..6756    +  misc_feature   IRES: internal ribosome entry site (IRES) of the encephalomyocarditis virus (EMCV)
   6765..7361    +  CDS            PuroR: puromycin N-acetyltransferase; pac from Streptomyces alboniger; confers resistance to puromycin
   7377..7965    +  misc_feature   WPRE: woodchuck hepatitis virus posttranscriptional regulatory element
   7982..8170    +  CDS            nef (fragment): NEF_HV1Z2 - Experimental evidence at protein level: Swiss-Prot protein existence level 1. Extracellular Nef protein targets CD4(+) T-lymphocytes for apoptosis by interacting with CXCR4 surface receptors. From Human immunodeficiency virus type 1 group M subtype D (isolate Z2/CDC-Z34) (HIV-1).
   8172..8405    +  LTR            3' LTR (ΔU3): self-inactivating 3' long terminal repeat (LTR) from HIV-1
   8512..8736    +  polyA_signal   bGH poly(A) signal: bovine growth hormone polyadenylation signal
   8740..8761    +  promoter       SV40 promoter (fragment): SV40 enhancer and early promoter
   8782..9210    +  rep_origin     f1 ori (sequence partly withheld): f1 bacteriophage origin of replication; arrow indicates direction of (+) strand synthesis
   9224..9553    +  promoter       SV40 promoter: SV40 enhancer and early promoter
   9602..10631   +  CDS            HygR (fragment): aminoglycoside phosphotransferase from E. coli; aph(4)-Ia; confers resistance to hygromycin
  10641..10766   +  CDS            ble (fragment): BLE_KLEPN - Experimental evidence at protein level: Swiss-Prot protein existence level 1. Binding protein with a strong affinity to the bleomycin family of antibiotics. Binds to CL990; an antimitotic-antibiotic compound. From Klebsiella pneumoniae.
  10761..10882   +  polyA_signal   SV40 poly(A) signal: SV40 polyadenylation signal
  10953..10975   -  protein_bind   lac operator (fragment): The lac repressor binds to the lac operator to inhibit transcription in E. coli. This inhibition can be relieved by adding lactose or isopropyl-β-D-thiogalactopyranoside (IPTG). lac repressor encoded by lacI
  10979..11009   -  promoter       lac promoter: promoter for the E. coli lac operon
  11024..11045   -  protein_bind   CAP binding site: CAP binding activates transcription in the presence of cAMP. E. coli catabolite activator protein
  11058..11150   -  CDS            lacI (fragment): lac repressor; lacI; The lac repressor binds to the lac operator to inhibit transcription in E. coli. This inhibition can be relieved by adding lactose or isopropyl-β-D-thiogalactopyranoside (IPTG).
  11333..11921   -  rep_origin     ori: high-copy-number ColE1/pMB1/pBR322/pUC origin of replication
  12092..12952   -  CDS            AmpR: β-lactamase; bla; confers resistance to ampicillin, carbenicillin, and related antibiotics
  12953..13057   -  promoter       AmpR promoter: bla
  13105..13239   +  polyA_signal   SV40 poly(A) signal: SV40 polyadenylation signal
  13406..329     +  CDS            nef (fragment) (across the origin): NEF_HV1BR - Experimental evidence at protein level: Swiss-Prot protein existence level 1. Extracellular Nef protein targets CD4(+) T-lymphocytes for apoptosis by interacting with CXCR4 surface receptors (PubMed:14990729). From Human immunodeficiency virus type 1 group M subtype B (isolate BRU/LAI) (HIV-1).
