[The description below was written by a language model from this plasmid's Addgene catalogue record and pLannotate feature annotations shown in this document.]
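Description:
pTRIPZ shcGAS-Mmu is a doxycycline-inducible lentiviral shRNA vector built on the pTRIPZ RFP+ backbone for knockdown of mouse Cgas (also known as Mb21d1 or E330016A19Rik). It is about 13.4 kb and is propagated in E. coli through a high-copy ColE1/pUC-type origin with ampicillin selection; an f1 origin is also present. The viral portion carries a truncated HIV-1 5' LTR, the Ψ packaging signal with a gag fragment, the RRE, cPPT/CTS, WPRE and a self-inactivating ΔU3 3' LTR. The genome can therefore be packaged when helper functions are supplied in trans and then integrate into target cells without regenerating an active viral promoter.

The Cgas-specific hairpin was cloned between XhoI and EcoRI sites, which places it between the 5' and 3' miR-30a flanking sequences so that it is processed as a microRNA-like precursor. This cassette sits downstream of TurboRFP on a single transcript driven by a tight TRE promoter, so red fluorescence reports hairpin induction. A second, constitutive unit uses the human UbC promoter to express rtTA3 (flanked by loxP511 sites), followed by an EMCV IRES and the puromycin resistance gene. Transduced cells can thus be selected with puromycin and already contain the transactivator that switches on the TRE when doxycycline is added.

The annotation also detects an EM7-driven bleomycin/Zeocin resistance gene inside the viral region, as well as an SV40 promoter with a hygromycin resistance fragment in the backbone. The catalogue lists only puromycin as the mammalian marker. The associated publication concerns radiotherapy-induced tumour immunogenicity.
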