Addgene plasmid #127698: pTRIPZ shcGAS-Mmu
Purpose: Doxycyclin inducible shRNA knockdown of mouse cGAS gene
Depositing lab: Sandra Demaria. Depositing organization: Cornell University. Publication: DNA exonuclease Trex1 regulates radiotherapy-induced tumour immunogenicity. Vanpouille-Box C, Alard A, Aryankalayil MJ, Sarfraz Y, Diamond JM, Schneider RJ, Inghirami G, Coleman CN, Formenti SC, Demaria S. Nat Commun. 2017 Jun 9;8:15618. doi: 10.1038/ncomms15618. PubMed 28598415.
Backbone
  Vector backbone: pTRIPZ RFP+
  Backbone size w/o insert (bp): 13320
  Total vector size (bp): 13412
  Modifications to backbone: insertion of mouse cGAS specific shRNA hairpin sequence between XhoI and Eco RI restriction sites
  Vector type: Mammalian Expression, Lentiviral
  Selectable markers: Puromycin
Growth in bacteria
  Bacterial resistance: Ampicillin, 100 μg/mL
  Growth temperature: 37°C
  Growth strain: NEB Stable
  Copy number: Unknown
Gene/Insert
  Gene/Insert name: shcGAS Mmu (alt name: Mb21d1, E330016A19Rik)
  gRNA/shRNA sequence: CAGGATTGAGCTACAAGAATAT
  Species: M. musculus (mouse)
  GenBank ID: 214763
  Entrez Gene: Cgas (a.k.a. E330016A19Rik, Mb21d1)
  Cloning method: Restriction Enzyme; 5′ cloning site xhoI (not destroyed); 3′ cloning site EcoRI (not destroyed)
  Sequencing primers: 5′ cagaaggctcgagaaggtatattgctgttgctgttgacagtgagcg; 3′ ctaaagtagccccttgaattccgaggcagtaggca
Terms and licenses: Academic/Nonprofit Terms; Industry Terms: Not Available to Industry
How to cite: pTRIPZ shcGAS-Mmu was a gift from Sandra Demaria (Addgene plasmid # 127698 ; http://n2t.net/addgene:127698 ; RRID:Addgene_127698)
