>Addgene plasmid #127698 | pTRIPZ shcGAS-Mmu | depositor partial sequence | sequence record 245584 | Mouse cGAS specific shRNA hairpin sequence
TGCTGTTGACAGTGAGCGAAGGATTGAGCTACAAGAATATTAGTGAAGCCACAGATGTAATATTCTTGTA
GCTCAATCCTGTGCCTACTGCCTCGGA
